Addgene plasmid #46892: pRK5-Myc-SH3BP4 W92A
Purpose: expresses Myc tagged SH3BP4 W92A mutant in mammalian cells
Depositing lab: Do-Hyung Kim. Depositing organization: University of Minnesota. Publication: SH3BP4 is a negative regulator of amino acid-Rag GTPase-mTORC1 signaling. Kim YM, Stone M, Hwang TH, Kim YG, Dunlevy JR, Griffin TJ, Kim DH. Mol Cell. 2012 Jun 29;46(6):833-46. doi: 10.1016/j.molcel.2012.04.007. Epub 2012 May 9. PubMed 22575674.
Backbone
  Vector backbone: pRK5-myc
  Backbone manufacturer: clonetch
  Vector type: Mammalian Expression
Growth in bacteria
  Bacterial resistance: Ampicillin, 100 μg/mL
  Growth temperature: 37°C
  Growth strain: DH5alpha
  Copy number: Unknown
Gene/Insert
  Gene/Insert name: SH3BP4 W92A (alt names: BOG25; SH3-domain binding protein 4; SH3BP4)
  Species: H. sapiens (human)
  Mutation: W92A (mutated SH3 domain)
  Entrez Gene: SH3BP4 (a.k.a. BOG25, TTP)
  Tag / fusion protein: Myc (N terminal on backbone)
  Cloning method: Unknown
  Sequencing primers: 5′ SP6; 3′ SV40pA-R
Terms and licenses: Academic/Nonprofit Terms; Industry Terms: Not Available to Industry
Depositor comments: Mutagenesis was performed using a site-directed mutagenesis kit (Stratagene) and the following primer: cacatctggcggtgaggcgtggtacgcacacaac
How to cite: pRK5-Myc-SH3BP4 W92A was a gift from Do-Hyung Kim (Addgene plasmid # 46892 ; http://n2t.net/addgene:46892 ; RRID:Addgene_46892)
