[The description below was written by a language model from this plasmid's Addgene catalogue record.]
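Description:
pRK5-Myc-SH3BP4 W92A is a mammalian expression plasmid built on the pRK5-myc backbone, designed to produce a Myc-tagged point mutant of human SH3BP4 (SH3-domain binding protein 4, also known as BOG25 or TTP) in transfected mammalian cells. It is propagated in standard E. coli cloning strains under ampicillin selection; the copy number is not recorded, and no feature table is available, so the origin of replication and the exact promoter are not stated in the record. pRK5-family vectors generally drive expression from a CMV promoter. The listed sequencing primer sites (SP6 upstream and SV40 polyA downstream) suggest that an SP6 promoter site and an SV40 polyadenylation signal flank the insert.

The Myc epitope is supplied by the backbone and is fused to the N terminus of SH3BP4, allowing detection and immunoprecipitation with anti-Myc antibodies. The insert carries a W92A substitution, introduced by site-directed mutagenesis, which the record describes as mutating the SH3 domain. Replacing a tryptophan in an SH3 domain is a common way to impair its ligand binding, so this construct presumably serves as an SH3-defective counterpart to the wild-type protein.

The associated publication identifies SH3BP4 as a negative regulator of amino acid–Rag GTPase–mTORC1 signaling. The plasmid is therefore suited to overexpression, interaction and signaling experiments that test whether the SH3 domain is needed for SH3BP4's function in that pathway. The cloning method used for the insert is not recorded.
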