>Addgene plasmid #46892 | pRK5-Myc-SH3BP4 W92A | addgene partial sequence | sequence record 70030 | SP6 5'-ATTTAGGTGACACTATAG-3'
TCCACTCCCAGGTCCAACTGCACCTCGGTTCTATCGATTGAATTCCCGAACCGACAGTCGGTCTCTTCAC
CAAGGCCATTCGCGCCACCATGGAGCAAAAGCTCATTTCTGAGGAAGATCTCAATGGTGGTGGTGGTGGG
TCGACCATGGCGGCTCAGCGGATCCGAGCGGCCAACTCCAATGGCCTCCCTCGCTGCAAGTCAGAGGGGA
CCCTGATTGACCTGAGCGAAGGGTTTTCAGAGACGAGCTTTAATGACATCAAAGTGCCTTCTCCCAGTGC
CTTGCTCGTAGACAACCCCACACCTTTCGGAAATGCAAAGGAAGTGATTGCGATCAAGGACTATTGCCCC
ACCAACTTCACCACACTGAAGTTCTCCAAGGGCGACCATCTCTACGTCTTGGACACATCTGGCGGTGAGG
CGTGGTACGCACACAACACCACCGAAATGGGCTACATCCCCTCCTCCTATGTGCAGCCCTTGAACTACCG
GAACTCAACACTGAGTGACAGCGGTATGATTGATAATCTTCCAGACAGCCCAGACGAGGTAGCCAAGGAG
CTGGAGCTGCTCGGGGGATGGACAGATGACAAAAAAGTACCAGGCAGAATGTACAGTAATAACCCTTTCT
GGAATGGGGTCCAGACCAATCCATTTCTGAATGGGAACGTGCCCGTCATGCCCAGCCTGGATGAGCTGAA
TCCCAAAAGTACTGTGGATTTGCTCCTTTTTGACGCAGGTACATCCTCCTTCACCGAATCCAGCTCAGCC
ACCACGAATAGCACTGGCAACATCTTCGATGAGCTTCCAGTCACAAACGGACTCCACGCAGAGCCGCCGG
TCAGGCGGGACAACCCCTTCTTCAGAAGCAAGCGCTCCTACAGTCTCTCGGAACTCTCCGTCCTCCAAGC
CAAGTC
